Addgene plasmid #196454: AncBird+Q111E
Purpose: Expresses Na,K-ATPase (ATP1A1 and ATP1B1 in pFastBac Dual vector) in insect cells
Depositing lab: Susanne Dobler. Depositing organization: Universitaet Hamburg. Publication: Historical Contingency Shapes Toxin Resistance in a Specialist Avian Predator. Mohammadi S, Pradhan S, Hoffmann FG, Herrera-Álvarez S, Deng Y, Eacock A, Dobler S, Storz JF, Rowland HM. bioRxiv 2025.07.04.662692 10.1101/2025.07.04.662692.
Backbone
  Vector backbone: pFastBac Dual
  Backbone manufacturer: Thermo Fisher (Invitrogen)
  Backbone size w/o insert (bp): 5235
  Total vector size (bp): 9101
  Vector type: Insect Expression
Growth in bacteria
  Bacterial resistance: Ampicillin, 100 μg/mL
  Growth temperature: 37°C
  Growth strain: DH5alpha
  Copy number: Unknown
Gene/Insert 1
  Gene/Insert name: ATP1A1
  Species: Ancestral Aves
  Insert size (bp): 3090
  Promoter: PH
  Cloning method: Restriction Enzyme; 5′ cloning site unknown (unknown if destroyed); 3′ cloning site unknown (unknown if destroyed)
  Sequencing primers: 5′ ATTCCGGATTATTCATACCGTCCCACCATCG; 3′ GTGGTATGGCTGATTATGATCCTCTAGTACTTCTC
Gene/Insert 2
  Gene/Insert name: ATP1B1
  Species: Ancestral Aves
  Insert size (bp): 928
  Promoter: p10
  Cloning method: Restriction Enzyme; 5′ cloning site unknown (unknown if destroyed); 3′ cloning site unknown (unknown if destroyed)
  Sequencing primers: 5′ CGGGTTCCTTCCGGTATTGTCTCCTTC; 3′ ACGGACCTTTAATTCAACCCAACACAATATA
Resource information
  A portion of this plasmid was derived from a plasmid made by: GeneArt Gene Synthesis (Thermo Fisher Scientific)
Terms and licenses: Academic/Nonprofit Terms; Industry Terms: Not Available to Industry
How to cite: AncBird+Q111E was a gift from Susanne Dobler (Addgene plasmid # 196454 ; http://n2t.net/addgene:196454 ; RRID:Addgene_196454)
