[The description below was written by a language model from this plasmid's Addgene catalogue record and pLannotate feature annotations shown in this document.]
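Description:
AncBird+Q111E is an insect-cell expression plasmid of about 9.1 kb, built on the pFastBac Dual baculovirus donor backbone. It carries both subunits of a Na,K-ATPase whose source is catalogued as "Ancestral Aves", which suggests a reconstructed ancestral bird sequence; part of the plasmid derives from a synthesized gene. In E. coli it replicates from a high-copy ColE1/pUC-type origin and is selected with ampicillin through the bla gene. An f1 origin is also present.

The payload uses the back-to-back dual-promoter arrangement typical of this backbone. The polyhedrin (PH) promoter drives the catalytic alpha subunit ATP1A1, a coding region of roughly 3.1 kb terminated by an SV40 polyadenylation signal. The divergently oriented p10 promoter drives the beta subunit ATP1B1, about 0.9 kb, terminated by the HSV TK polyadenylation signal. The automated annotation matches these coding sequences to rabbit ATP1A1 and chicken ATP1B1. These are nearest database homologues and do not indicate the actual source. The name implies a Q111E substitution, presumably in the alpha subunit, but the record does not describe this mutation explicitly. No epitope tags or reporters are annotated.

Both expression cassettes, together with a gentamicin resistance gene, lie between the Tn7R and Tn7L mini-Tn7 ends. This allows the whole segment to be transposed into a baculovirus bacmid to generate recombinant virus. Both promoters are very late baculoviral promoters, so infected insect cells co-express the alpha and beta subunits, which can then assemble into heterodimeric pumps. The associated publication concerns toxin resistance in a specialist avian predator, so the construct was probably made to test how this substitution on an ancestral background affects the pump.
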