Features (pLannotate 1.2.2; 18 found; start..end, strand, type, name):
     81..97      +  CDS            lacZα (fragment): LacZα fragment of β-galactosidase; lacZ fragment
    102..556     +  rep_origin     f1 ori (sequence partly withheld): f1 bacteriophage origin of replication; arrow indicates direction of (+) strand synthesis
    582..686     +  promoter       AmpR promoter: bla
    687..1547    +  CDS            AmpR: β-lactamase; bla; confers resistance to ampicillin, carbenicillin, and related antibiotics
   1718..2306    +  rep_origin     ori: high-copy-number ColE1/pMB1/pBR322/pUC origin of replication
   2492..2543    -  misc_feature   bom (fragment): basis of mobility region from pBR322
   2611..2835    -  mobile_element Tn7R: mini-Tn7 element (right end of the Tn7 transposon) Tn7
   2902..3435    -  CDS            GmR: gentamycin acetyltransferase; aacC1; confers resistance to gentamycin
   3624..3652    -  promoter       Pc promoter: intI1 (promoter lies within the coding sequence); class 1 integron promoter
   3630..3989    -  CDS            YPR2_ECOLX (fragment): Protein predicted: Swiss-Prot protein existence level 4. From Escherichia coli.
   4160..4208    -  polyA_signal   HSV TK poly(A) signal: herpes simplex virus thymidine kinase polyadenylation signal (Cole and Stacy, 1985)
   4282..5196    -  CDS            ATP1B1: AT1B1_CHICK - Experimental evidence at protein level: Swiss-Prot protein existence level 1. This is the non-catalytic component of the active enzyme, which catalyzes the hydrolysis of ATP coupled with the exchange of Na(+) and K(+) ions across the plasma membrane. The beta subunit regulates, through assembly of alpha/beta heterodimers, the number of sodium pumps transported to the plasma membrane. From Gallus gallus (Chicken).
   5216..5325    -  promoter       p10 promoter: baculovirus promoter for expression in insect cells
   5349..5440    +  promoter       polyhedrin promoter: polh from Autographa californica; promoter for the baculovirus polyhedrin gene
   5483..8557    +  CDS            ATP1A1: AT1A1_RABIT - Experimental evidence at protein level: Swiss-Prot protein existence level 1. This is the catalytic component of the active enzyme, which catalyzes the hydrolysis of ATP coupled with the exchange of sodium and potassium ions across the plasma membrane. This action creates the electrochemical gradient of sodium and potassium ions, providing the energy for active transport of various nutrients (By similarity). May contribute to blood-heart barrier properties of endocardial endothelium and may control cardiac performance via endothelial Na(+)/H(+) exchange (PubMed:11738066). From Or
   8584..8667    +  CDS            large T antigen (fragment): large T antigen from SV40 (simian virus 40)
   8690..8824    +  polyA_signal   SV40 poly(A) signal: SV40 polyadenylation signal
   8853..9018    -  mobile_element Tn7L: mini-Tn7 element (left end of the Tn7 transposon) Tn7
>Addgene plasmid #196454 | AncBird+Q111E | addgene full sequence | sequence record 393027 | Addgene NGS Result
TTCTCTGTCACAGAATGAAAATTTTTCTGTCATCTCTTCGTTATTAATGTTTGTAATTGACTGAATATCA
ACGCTTATTTGCAGCCTGAATGGCGAATGGG
[124 nt withheld, positions 102-225]
C
[91 nt withheld, positions 227-317]
A
[49 nt withheld, positions 319-367]
CCTTTGACGTTGGAGTCCACGTTCTT
[37 nt withheld, positions 394-430]
ACCCTATCTCGGTCTATTCTTTTGATTTATAAGGGATTTTGCCGATTTCGGCCTATTGGTTAAAAAATGA
GCTGATTTAACAAAAATTTAACGCGAATTTTAACAAAATATTAACGCTTACAATTTAGGTGGCACTTTTC
GGGGAAATGTGCGCGGAACCCCTATTTGTTTATTTTTCTAAATACATTCAAATATGTATCCGCTCATGAG
ACAATAACCCTGATAAATGCTTCAATAATATTGAAAAAGGAAGAGTATGAGTATTCAACATTTCCGTGTC
GCCCTTATTCCCTTTTTTGCGGCATTTTGCCTTCCTGTTTTTGCTCACCCAGAAACGCTGGTGAAAGTAA
AAGATGCTGAAGATCAGTTGGGTGCACGAGTGGGTTACATCGAACTGGATCTCAACAGCGGTAAGATCCT
TGAGAGTTTTCGCCCCGAAGAACGTTTTCCAATGATGAGCACTTTTAAAGTTCTGCTATGTGGCGCGGTA
TTATCCCGTATTGACGCCGGGCAAGAGCAACTCGGTCGCCGCATACACTATTCTCAGAATGACTTGGTTG
AGTACTCACCAGTCACAGAAAAGCATCTTACGGATGGCATGACAGTAAGAGAATTATGCAGTGCTGCCAT
AACCATGAGTGATAACACTGCGGCCAACTTACTTCTGACAACGATCGGAGGACCGAAGGAGCTAACCGCT
TTTTTGCACAACATGGGGGATCATGTAACTCGCCTTGATCGTTGGGAACCGGAGCTGAATGAAGCCATAC
CAAACGACGAGCGTGACACCACGATGCCTGTAGCAATGGCAACAACGTTGCGCAAACTATTAACTGGCGA
ACTACTTACTCTAGCTTCCCGGCAACAATTAATAGACTGGATGGAGGCGGATAAAGTTGCAGGACCACTT
CTGCGCTCGGCCCTTCCGGCTGGCTGGTTTATTGCTGATAAATCTGGAGCCGGTGAGCGTGGGTCTCGCG
GTATCATTGCAGCACTGGGGCCAGATGGTAAGCCCTCCCGTATCGTAGTTATCTACACGACGGGGAGTCA
GGCAACTATGGATGAACGAAATAGACAGATCGCTGAGATAGGTGCCTCACTGATTAAGCATTGGTAACTG
TCAGACCAAGTTTACTCATATATACTTTAGATTGATTTAAAACTTCATTTTTAATTTAAAAGGATCTAGG
TGAAGATCCTTTTTGATAATCTCATGACCAAAATCCCTTAACGTGAGTTTTCGTTCCACTGAGCGTCAGA
CCCCGTAGAAAAGATCAAAGGATCTTCTTGAGATCCTTTTTTTCTGCGCGTAATCTGCTGCTTGCAAACA
AAAAAACCACCGCTACCAGCGGTGGTTTGTTTGCCGGATCAAGAGCTACCAACTCTTTTTCCGAAGGTAA
CTGGCTTCAGCAGAGCGCAGATACCAAATACTGTTCTTCTAGTGTAGCCGTAGTTAGGCCACCACTTCAA
GAACTCTGTAGCACCGCCTACATACCTCGCTCTGCTAATCCTGTTACCAGTGGCTGCTGCCAGTGGCGAT
AAGTCGTGTCTTACCGGGTTGGACTCAAGACGATAGTTACCGGATAAGGCGCAGCGGTCGGGCTGAACGG
GGGGTTCGTGCACACAGCCCAGCTTGGAGCGAACGACCTACACCGAACTGAGATACCTACAGCGTGAGCT
ATGAGAAAGCGCCACGCTTCCCGAAGGGAGAAAGGCGGACAGGTATCCGGTAAGCGGCAGGGTCGGAACA
GGAGAGCGCACGAGGGAGCTTCCAGGGGGAAACGCCTGGTATCTTTATAGTCCTGTCGGGTTTCGCCACC
TCTGACTTGAGCGTCGATTTTTGTGATGCTCGTCAGGGGGGCGGAGCCTATGGAAAAACGCCAGCAACGC
GGCCTTTTTACGGTTCCTGGCCTTTTGCTGGCCTTTTGCTCACATGTTCTTTCCTGCGTTATCCCCTGAT
TCTGTGGATAACCGTATTACCGCCTTTGAGTGAGCTGATACCGCTCGCCGCAGCCGAACGACCGAGCGCA
GCGAGTCAGTGAGCGAGGAAGCGGAAGAGCGCCTGATGCGGTATTTTCTCCTTACGCATCTGTGCGGTAT
TTCACACCGCATAGACCAGCCGCGTAACCTGGCAAAATCGGTTACGGTTGAGTAATAAATGGATGCCCTG
CGTAAGCGGGTGTGGGCGGACAATAAAGTCTTAAACTGAACAAAATAGATCTAAACTATGACAATAAAGT
CTTAAACTAGACAGAATAGTTGTAAACTGAAATCAGTCCAGTTATGCTGTGAAAAAGCATACTGGACTTT
TGTTATGGCTAAAGCAAACTCTTCATTTTCTGAAGTGCAAATTGCCCGTCGTATTAAAGAGGGGCGTGGC
CAAGGGCATGGTAAAGACTATATTCGCGGCGTTGTGACAATTTACCGAACAACTCCGCGGCCGGGAAGCC
GATCTCGGCTTGAACGAATTGTTAGGTGGCGGTACTTGGGTCGATATCAAAGTGCATCACTTCTTCCCGT
ATGCCCAACTTTGTATAGAGAGCCACTGCGGGATCGTCACCGTAATCTGCTTGCACGTAGATCACATAAG
CACCAAGCGCGTTGGCCTCATGCTTGAGGAGATTGATGAGCGCGGTGGCAATGCCCTGCCTCCGGTGCTC
GCCGGAGACTGCGAGATCATAGATATAGATCTCACTACGCGGCTGCTCAAACTTGGGCAGAACGTAAGCC
GCGAGAGCGCCAACAACCGCTTCTTGGTCGAAGGCAGCAAGCGCGATGAATGTCTTACTACGGAGCAAGT
TCCCGAGGTAATCGGAGTCCGGCTGATGTTGGGAGTAGGTGGCTACGTCTCCGAACTCACGACCGAAAAG
ATCAAGAGCAGCCCGCATGGATTTGACTTGGTCAGGGCCGAGCCTACATGTGCGAATGATGCCCATACTT
GAGCCACCTAACTTTGTTTTAGGGCGACTGCCCTGCTGCGTAACATCGTTGCTGCTGCGTAACATCGTTG
CTGCTCCATAACATCAAACATCGACCCACGGCGTAACGCGCTTGCTGCTTGGATGCCCGAGGCATAGACT
GTACAAAAAAACAGTCATAACAAGCCATGAAAACCGCCACTGCGCCGTTACCACCGCTGCGTTCGGTCAA
GGTTCTGGACCAGTTGCGTGAGCGCATACGCTACTTGCATTACAGTTTACGAACCGAACAGGCTTATGTC
AACTGGGTTCGTGCCTTCATCCGTTTCCACGGTGTGCGTCACCCGGCAACCTTGGGCAGCAGCGAAGTCG
AGGCATTTCTGTCCTGGCTGGCGAACGAGCGCAAGGTTTCGGTCTCCACGCATCGTCAGGCATTGGCGGC
CTTGCTGTTCTTCTACGGCAAGGTGCTGTGCACGGATCTGCCCTTGCTTCAGGAGATCGGTAGACCTCGG
CCGTCGCGGCGCTTGCCGGTGGTGCTGACCCCGGATGAAGTGGTTCGCATCCTCGGTTTTCTGGAAGGCG
AGCATCGTTTGTTCGCCCAGGACTCTAGCTATAGTTCTAGTGGTTGGCTACGTACCCGTAGTGGCTATGG
CAGGGCTTGCCGCCCCGACGTTGGCTGCGAGCCCTGGGCCTTCACCCGAACTTGGGGGTTGGGGTGGGGA
AAAGGAAGAAACGCGGGCGTATTGGTCCCAATGGGGTCTCGGTGGGGTATCGACAGAGTGCCAGCCCTGG
GACCGAACCCCGCGTTTATGAACAAACGACCCAACACCCGTGCGTTTTATTCTGTCTTTTTATTGCCGTC
ATAGCGCGGGTTCCTTCCGGTATTGTCTCCTTCCGTGTTTCAGTTAGCCTCCCCCATCTCCCGGTACCTT
AGGAGGACTTGATATCGAACTTGATGTCGAAACGGCCCTGGAAACGGTCCTTGTCGGAGTACTGGATGTT
CTGGCCGTAGGCCTTGCACTCGACACGCACTTCCATGTCGTAGGTCAGGTTGGTGAACTGCACAGCCACC
AGAGGTTGCAGGTAACGGGGCTGCAGCAGCTTTCCGTAGTAAGGGTAGTACTGCAGAGCGAAACCAGGGT
AACCGCCCATGCCGTAGTACTCGACGGTGCCGATCTTGTCAGCGTCCTCTTCACGCTTAGCGGTGCAGTG
CACGGGGATCAAGTAGGGGTTGTACTTAGCCATCACTTCAGGAGGCAGGGACTCGTTCACGGGAGCCTTG
GGCTTGAAACCGATGATACGGTTCAGCTTGACCAGGATGCAAGGCTTGCCGTCACGGTAACCGAAGGTGG
GGTCGTTGATACCGGAGCAGTTCTCGAGCCACTCGCGCTTGAACTTGCAGACTTTCTTCTGGCCCTGAGC
GTCGTTGTAGGGACCACGCTCTTTGTAGTCGGTGGGGATGTCGCCGCAGTCCTGGAAGATGATGTTCTCG
GTCTGCTGGTCAGCGGAGTAGTCCTTCAGGAACTTCTCGAGGTTCTTCACGTAGGGCTCGTAGGACTTGG
GGTCAGAAGCGGTGAAGGAGATCTCGGTCTTTTGCACCTGAGGCACTTGGGTCAGTCCAGGAGGAGCCAC
ACGGTCTTGGTACTTGGGCTCGAACTCGGACACGGTCAGCAGCATCACTTGGATGGTGCCGATGAAGATA
CCAGCCAGGCAACCGTAGAAGATCACGTAGAACAGCAGGATCTTGAACCAGGAACCACCGGTACGACCCA
GCAGCTCTTTCTTCTCGGAGTTCCAGATGAACTTCTTCCAGTTGCCGTCGCCGTCTTTAGCCTTGCCACG
AGCCATGATCAAGTCTTCGTCGAGTGATTGTAAATAAAATGTAATTTACAGTATAGTATTTTAATTAATA
TACAAATGATTTGATAATAATTCTTATTTAACTATAATATATTGTGTTGGGTTGAATTAAAGGTCCGTAT
ACTCCGGAATATTAATAGATCATGGAGATAATTAAAATGATAACCATCTCGCAAATAAATAAGTATTTTA
CTGTTTTCGTAACAGTTTTGTAATAAAAAAACCTATAAATATTCCGGATTATTCATACCGTCCCACCATC
GGGCGCGGATCCATGGGCAAAGGTGCTGGTCGTGATAAGTACGAGCCCACCGCTACCTCTGAGCACGGTG
CTAAGAAGAAGAAAAAGGGCAAGAAAGAAAAAGAACGCGACATGGACGAGCTGAAGAAAGAAGTCTCCAT
GGACGACCACAAGCTGTCCCTCGACGAGCTGCACCGTAAATACGGCACCGACCTGTCTCGTGGACTGACC
CCTGCTCGTGCTGCTGAAATCTTGGCTCGTGACGGTCCCAACGCTCTGACCCCTCCTCCTACTACTCCCG
AATGGGTCAAGTTCTGCCGTCAGCTGTTCGGTGGTTTCTCCCTGCTGCTGTGGATCGGTGCTGTCCTGTG
CTTCCTGGCTTACGGTATCGAGGCTGCTATGGAAGAGGAACCCAACAACGACAACCTGTACCTGGGTGTC
GTGCTGGCTGCTGTCGTGATTATTACCGGTTGCTTCAGCTACTACCAAGAGGCCAAGTCCTCCAAGATCA
TGGAATCCTTCAAGAACATGGTGCCCCAGCAGGCTCTGGTCATCCGTAACGGCGAGAAGCTGTCCATCAA
CGCTGAGGGTGTCGTTGTGGGCGACCTGGTGGAAGTGAAAGGTGGCGATCGTATCCCCGCTGACCTGCGT
ATCATCTCCGCTCACGGTTGCAAGGTGGACAACTCATCTCTGACCGGCGAGTCCGAGCCTCAGACTCGTT
CTCCTGACTTTACCAACGAGAACCCTCTGGAAACCCGCAATATCGCTTTCTTCTCCACCAACTGCGTCGA
GGGTACTGCTCGCGGTGTCGTGATCAACACTGGCGACCGTACTGTGATGGGTCGTATCGCTTCCCTGGCT
TCCGGACTGGAAGGTGGCAAGACCCCTATCGCTACCGAGATCGAGCACTTCATCCACATCATTACCGGTG
TCGCCGTGTTCCTGGGCGTGTCCTTCTTCATCCTGTCTCTGATCCTCGAGTACACCTGGCTCGAGGCTGT
GATCTTCCTGATCGGTATCATCGTGGCTAACGTGCCCGAGGGACTGCTGGCTACTGTGACTGTGTGCCTG
ACTCTGACCGCTAAGCGTATGGCTCGCAAGAACTGCCTGGTCAAGAACCTGGAAGCTGTGGAAACCCTGG
GTTCCACCTCCACCATCTGCTCCGACAAGACCGGTACTCTGACCCAGAACCGTATGACCGTGGCTCACAT
GTGGTTCGACAACCAGATCCACGAGGCTGACACCACCGAGAACCAGTCCGGTGCTTCTTTCGACAAGTCC
TCACCTACTTGGAGCGCTCTGTCCCGTGTGGCTGGACTGTGTAACCGTGCTGTGTTCCAGGCTAATCAAG
AGAACGTGCCCATCCTGAAGCGTGCTGTTGCTGGCGACGCTTCCGAATCCGCTCTGCTGAAGTGCATCGA
GCTGTGCTGCGGTTCCGTGAAAGAGATGCGCGAGCGTAACCCCAAGGTGGTCGAGATCCCTTTCAACAGC
ACCAACAAGTACCAGCTGAGCATCCACAAGAACGCTAACCCCTCCGAGTCTCGTTACCTGCTGGTCATGA
AGGGTGCTCCCGAGCGTATCCTGGACCGTTGCTCCTCTATCCTGATCCACGGCAAAGAGCAGCCCCTGGA
CGAGGAAACTAAGGACGCTTTCCAGAACGCTTACCTGGAACTCGGTGGCCTGGGAGAACGTGTGTTGGGA
TTCTGCCACCTCGCTCTGCCCGACGATCAGTTCCCTGAGGGATTCCAGTTCGACACCGACGAAGTGAACT
TCCCCGTGGAAAAGCTGTGCTTCGTGGGCCTGATGTCCATGATCGACCCTCCAAGAGCTGCTGTGCCAGA
CGCTGTTGGAAAGTGCCGTTCCGCTGGTATCAAAGTGATCATGGTCACCGGCGATCACCCCATCACCGCT
AAGGCTATCGCTAAAGGCGTGGGTATCATCAGCGAGGGCAACGAGACTGTCGAGGATATCGCTGCTCGTC
TGAACATCCCTGTCTCTCAAGTGAACCCTCGTGACGCTAAGGCCTGCGTGGTGCACGGTTCTGACCTGAA
GGACATGACCTCCGAGCAGCTGGACGACATCCTGACTCACCACACTGAGATCGTGTTCGCTCGTACATCC
CCTCAGCAAAAGCTGATCATCGTCGAAGGTTGCCAGCGTCAGGGTGCTATCGTGGCTGTTACAGGCGACG
GTGTCAACGACTCCCCTGCTCTGAAAAAGGCTGACATCGGTGTCGCTATGGGTATCGCTGGTTCCGACGT
GTCCAAGCAGGCTGCTGACATGATCCTGCTCGACGACAACTTCGCTTCCATCGTGACCGGCGTGGAAGAG
GGTCGTCTGATCTTCGACAACTTGAAGAAGTCGATCGCTTACACCCTGACCTCTAACATCCCCGAGATCA
CCCCTTTCTTGATCTTCATCATTGCGAACATCCCACTGCCTCTGGGCACCGTGACTATCCTGTGCATCGA
CCTGGGAACCGACATGGTCCCTGCTATCTCCCTCGCTTACGAGCAGGCTGAGTCCGACATCATGAAGCGC
CAGCCTCGTAACCCTAAGACCGACAAGCTGGTCAACGAGAGGCTGATCTCCATGGCCTACGGCCAGATCG
GCATGATCCAAGCTCTCGGTGGCTTCTTCACTTACTTCGTCATCATGGCCGAGAACGGTTTCTGGCCCTC
CTCTCTGTTGGGTATCCGTGTGCAATGGGACGACCGTTGGGTCAACGACGTCGAGGACTCCTACGGTCAA
CAGTGGACCTACGAACAGCGCAAGATCGTCGAGTTCACTTGCCACACTGCTTTCTTCGTGTCCATCGTGG
TGGTGCAGTGGGCTGACCTGATCATCTGCAAGACCCGTCGTAACTCCGTGTTCCAGCAGGGCATGAAGAA
CAAGATCCTCATCTTCGGCCTGTTCGAGGAAACCGCTCTGGCTGCTTTCCTGTCTTACTGCCCCGGCATG
GATGTGGCTCTGCGTATGTACCCTCTGAAGCCCACCTGGTGGTTCTGCGCTTTCCCCTACTCTCTGCTGA
TTTTCGTGTACGACGAAGTCCGCAAGCTCATCATCCGTCGCAACCCTGGTGGCTGGGTCGAGAAAGAGAC
TTACTACTAAAAGCTTGTCGAGAAGTACTAGAGGATCATAATCAGCCATACCACATTTGTAGAGGTTTTA
CTTGCTTTAAAAAACCTCCCACACCTCCCCCTGAACCTGAAACATAAAATGAATGCAATTGTTGTTGTTA
ACTTGTTTATTGCAGCTTATAATGGTTACAAATAAAGCAATAGCATCACAAATTTCACAAATAAAGCATT
TTTTTCACTGCATTCTAGTTGTGGTTTGTCCAAACTCATCAATGTATCTTATCATGTCTGGATCTGATCA
CTGCTTGAGCCTAGGAGATCCGAACCAGATAAGTGAAATCTAGTTCCAAACTATTTTGTCATTTTTAATT
TTCGTATTAGCTTACGACGCTACACCCAGTTCCCATCTATTTTGTCACTCTTCCCTAAATAATCCTTAAA
AACTCCATTTCCACCCCTCCCAGTTCCCAACTATTTTGTCCGCCCACAGCGGGGCATTTTTCTTCCTGTT
ATGTTTTTAATCAAACATCCTGCCAACTCCATGTGACAAACCGTCATCTTCGGCTACTTT
